>Addgene plasmid #132397 | pHAGE-IRES-puro-NLS-dPspCas13b-EGFP-NLS-3xFlag | addgene full sequence | sequence record 273208 | Addgene NGS Result
TGGAAGGGCTAATTCACTCCCAAAGAAGACAAGATATCCTTGATCTGTGGATCTACCACACACAAGGCTA
CTTCCCTGATTAGCAGAACTACACACCAGGGCCAGGGGTCAGATATCCACTGACCTTTGGATGGTGCTAC
AAGCTAGTACCAGTTGAGCCAGATAAGGTAGAAGAGGCCAATAAAGGAGAGAACACCAGCTTGTTACACC
CTGTGAGCCTGCATGGGATGGATGACCCGGAGAGAGAAGTGTTAGAGTGGAGGTTTGACAGCCGCCTAGC
ATTTCATCACGTGGCCCGAGAGCTGCATCCGGAGTACTTCAAGAACTGCTGATATCGAGCTTGCTACAAG
GGACTTTCCGCTGGGGACTTTCCAGGGAGGCGTGGCCTGGGCGGGACTGGGGAGTGGCGAGCCCTCAGAT
CCTGCATATAAGCAGCTGCTTTTTGCCTGTACTGGGTCTCTCTGGTTAGACCAGATCTGAGCCTGGGAGC
TCTCTGGCTAACTAGGGAACCCACTGCTTAAGCCTCAATAAAGCTTGCCTTGAGTGCTTCAAGTAGTGTG
TGCCCGTCTGTTGTGTGACTCTGGTAACTAGAGATCCCTCAGACCCTTTTAGTCAGTGTGGAAAATCTCT
AGCAGTGGCGCCCGAACAGGGACTTGAAAGCGAAAGGGAAACCAGAGGAGCTCTCTCGACGCAGGACTCG
GCTTGCTGAAGCGCGCACGGCAAGAGGCGAGGGGCGGCGACTGGTGAGTACGCCAAAAATTTTGACTAGC
GGAGGCTAGAAGGAGAGAGATGGGTGCGAGAGCGTCAGTATTAAGCGGGGGAGAATTAGATCGCGATGGG
AAAAAATTCGGTTAAGGCCAGGGGGAAAGAAAAAATATAAATTAAAACATATAGTATGGGCAAGCAGGGA
GCTAGAACGATTCGCAGTTAATCCTGGCCTGTTAGAAACATCAGAAGGCTGTAGACAAATACTGGGACAG
CTACAACCATCCCTTCAGACAGGATCAGAAGAACTTAGATCATTATATAATACAGTAGCAACCCTCTATT
GTGTGCATCAAAGGATAGAGATAAAAGACACCAAGGAAGCTTTAGACAAGATAGAGGAAGAGCAAAACAA
AAGTAAGACCACCGCACAGCAAGCGGCCGGCCGCTGATCTTCAGACCTGGAGGAGGAGATATGAGGGACA
ATTGGAGAAGTGAATTATATAAATATAAAGTAGTAAAAATTGAACCATTAGGAGTAGCACCCACCAAGGC
AAAGAGAAGAGTGGTGCAGAGAGAAAAAAGAGCAGTGGGAATAGGAGCTTTGTTCCTTGGGTTCTTGGGA
GCAGCAGGAAGCACTATGGGCGCAGCGTCAATGACGCTGACGGTACAGGCCAGACAATTATTGTCTGGTA
TAGTGCAGCAGCAGAACAATTTGCTGAGGGCTATTGAGGCGCAACAGCATCTGTTGCAACTCACAGTCTG
GGGCATCAAGCAGCTCCAGGCAAGAATCCTGGCTGTGGAAAGATACCTAAAGGATCAACAGCTCCTGGGG
ATTTGGGGTTGCTCTGGAAAACTCATTTGCACCACTGCTGTGCCTTGGAATGCTAGTTGGAGTAATAAAT
CTCTGGAACAGATTTGGAATCACACGACCTGGATGGAGTGGGACAGAGAAATTAACAATTACACAAGCTT
AATACACTCCTTAATTGAAGAATCGCAAAACCAGCAAGAAAAGAATGAACAAGAATTATTGGAATTAGAT
AAATGGGCAAGTTTGTGGAATTGGTTTAACATAACAAATTGGCTGTGGTATATAAAATTATTCATAATGA
TAGTAGGAGGCTTGGTAGGTTTAAGAATAGTTTTTGCTGTACTTTCTATAGTGAATAGAGTTAGGCAGGG
ATATTCACCATTATCGTTTCAGACCCACCTCCCAACCCCGAGGGGACCCGACAGGCCCGAAGGAATAGAA
GAAGAAGGTGGAGAGAGAGACAGAGACAGATCCATTCGATTAGTGAACGGATCTCGACGGTATCGCCGAA
TTCACAAATGGCAGTATTCATCCACAATTTTAAAAGAAAAGGGGGGATTGGGGGGTACAGTGCAGGGGAA
AGAATAGTAGACATAATAGCAACAGACATACAAACTAAAGAATTACAAAAACAAATTACAAAAATTCAAA
ATTTTCGGGTTTATTACAGGGACAGCAGAGATCCAGTTTGGACTAGTCGTGAGGCTCCGGTGCCCGTCAG
TGGGCAGAGCGCACATCGCCCACAGTCCCCGAGAAGTTGGGGGGAGGGGTCGGCAATTGAACCGGTGCCT
AGAGAAGGTGGCGCGGGGTAAACTGGGAAAGTGATGTCGTGTACTGGCTCCGCCTTTTTCCCGAGGGTGG
GGGAGAACCGTATATAAGTGCAGTAGTCGCCGTGAACGTTCTTTTTCGCAACGGGTTTGCCGCCAGAACA
CAGGTAAGTGCCGTGTGTGGTTCCCGCGGGCCTGGCCTCTTTACGGGTTATGGCCCTTGCGTGCCTTGAA
TTACTTCCACCTGGCTGCAGTACGTGATTCTTGATCCCGAGCTTCGGGTTGGAAGTGGGTGGGAGAGTTC
GAGGCCTTGCGCTTAAGGAGCCCCTTCGCCTCGTGCTTGAGTTGAGGCCTGGCCTGGGCGCTGGGGCCGC
CGCGTGCGAATCTGGTGGCACCTTCGCGCCTGTCTCGCTGCTTTCGATAAGTCTCTAGCCATTTAAAATT
TTTGATGACCTGCTGCGACGCTTTTTTTCTGGCAAGATAGTCTTGTAAATGCGGGCCAAGATCTGCACAC
TGGTATTTCGGTTTTTGGGGCCGCGGGCGGCGACGGGGCCCGTGCGTCCCAGCGCACATGTTCGGCGAGG
CGGGGCCTGCGAGCGCGGCCACCGAGAATCGGACGGGGGTAGTCTCAAGCTGGCCGGCCTGCTCTGGTGC
CTGGCCTCGCGCCGCCGTGTATCGCCCCGCCCTGGGCGGCAAGGCTGGCCCGGTCGGCACCAGTTGCGTG
AGCGGAAAGATGGCCGCTTCCCGGCCCTGCTGCAGGGAGCTCAAAATGGAGGACGCGGCGCTCGGGAGAG
CGGGCGGGTGAGTCACCCACACAAAGGAAAAGGGCCTTTCCGTCCTCAGCCGTCGCTTCATGTGACTCCA
CGGAGTACCGGGCGCCGTCCAGGCACCTCGATTAGTTCTCGAGCTTTTGGAGTACGTCGTCTTTAGGTTG
GGGGGAGGGGTTTTATGCGATGGAGTTTCCCCACACTGAGTGGGTGGAGACTGAAGTTAGGCCAGCTTGG
CACTTGATGTAATTCTCCTTGGAATTTGCCCTTTTTGAGTTTGGATCTTGGTTCATTCTCAAGCCTCAGA
CAGTGGTTCAAAGTTTTTTTCTTCCATTTCAGGTGTCGTGAAGCGGCCGCACCGGTCTGCAGCTAGCATG
CCCAAAAAGAAGAGGAAAGTGAACATCCCCGCTCTGGTGGAAAACCAGAAGAAGTACTTTGGCACCTACA
GCGTGATGGCCATGCTGAACGCTCAGACCGTGCTGGACCACATCCAGAAGGTGGCCGATATTGAGGGCGA
GCAGAACGAGAACAACGAGAATCTGTGGTTTCACCCCGTGATGAGCCACCTGTACAACGCCAAGAACGGC
TACGACAAGCAGCCCGAGAAAACCATGTTCATCATCGAGCGGCTGCAGAGCTACTTCCCATTCCTGAAGA
TCATGGCCGAGAACCAGAGAGAGTACAGCAACGGCAAGTACAAGCAGAACCGCGTGGAAGTGAACAGCAA
CGACATCTTCGAGGTGCTGAAGCGCGCCTTCGGCGTGCTGAAGATGTACAGGGACCTGACCAACGCCTAC
AAGACCTACGAGGAAAAGCTGAACGACGGCTGCGAGTTCCTGACCAGCACAGAGCAACCTCTGAGCGGCA
TGATCAACAACTACTACACAGTGGCCCTGCGGAACATGAACGAGAGATACGGCTACAAGACAGAGGACCT
GGCCTTCATCCAGGACAAGCGGTTCAAGTTCGTGAAGGACGCCTACGGCAAGAAAAAGTCCCAAGTGAAT
ACCGGATTCTTCCTGAGCCTGCAGGACTACAACGGCGACACACAGAAGAAGCTGCACCTGAGCGGAGTGG
GAATCGCCCTGCTGATCTGCCTGTTCCTGGACAAGCAGTACATCAACATCTTTCTGAGCAGGCTGCCCAT
CTTCTCCAGCTACAATGCCCAGAGCGAGGAACGGCGGATCATCATCAGATCCTTCGGCATCAACAGCATC
AAGCTGCCCAAGGACCGGATCCACAGCGAGAAGTCCAACAAGAGCGTGGCCATGGATATGCTCAACGAAG
TGAAGCGGTGCCCCGACGAGCTGTTCACAACACTGTCTGCCGAGAAGCAGTCCCGGTTCAGAATCATCAG
CGACGACCACAATGAAGTGCTGATGAAGCGGAGCAGCGACAGATTCGTGCCTCTGCTGCTGCAGTATATC
GATTACGGCAAGCTGTTCGACCACATCAGGTTCCACGTGAACATGGGCAAGCTGAGATACCTGCTGAAGG
CCGACAAGACCTGCATCGACGGCCAGACCAGAGTCAGAGTGATCGAGCAGCCCCTGAACGGCTTCGGCAG
ACTGGAAGAGGCCGAGACAATGCGGAAGCAAGAGAACGGCACCTTCGGCAACAGCGGCATCCGGATCAGA
GACTTCGAGAACATGAAGCGGGACGACGCCAATCCTGCCAACTATCCCTACATCGTGGACACCTACACAC
ACTACATCCTGGAAAACAACAAGGTCGAGATGTTTATCAACGACAAAGAGGACAGCGCCCCACTGCTGCC
CGTGATCGAGGATGATAGATACGTGGTCAAGACAATCCCCAGCTGCCGGATGAGCACCCTGGAAATTCCA
GCCATGGCCTTCCACATGTTTCTGTTCGGCAGCAAGAAAACCGAGAAGCTGATCGTGGACGTGCACAACC
GGTACAAGAGACTGTTCCAGGCCATGCAGAAAGAAGAAGTGACCGCCGAGAATATCGCCAGCTTCGGAAT
CGCCGAGAGCGACCTGCCTCAGAAGATCCTGGATCTGATCAGCGGCAATGCCCACGGCAAGGATGTGGAC
GCCTTCATCAGACTGACCGTGGACGACATGCTGACCGACACCGAGCGGAGAATCAAGAGATTCAAGGACG
ACCGGAAGTCCATTCGGAGCGCCGACAACAAGATGGGAAAGAGAGGCTTCAAGCAGATCTCCACAGGCAA
GCTGGCCGACTTCCTGGCCAAGGACATCGTGCTGTTTCAGCCCAGCGTGAACGATGGCGAGAACAAGATC
ACCGGCCTGAACTACCGGATCATGCAGAGCGCCATTGCCGTGTACGATAGCGGCGACGATTACGAGGCCA
AGCAGCAGTTCAAGCTGATGTTCGAGAAGGCCCGGCTGATCGGCAAGGGCACAACAGAGCCTCATCCATT
TCTGTACAAGGTGTTCGCCCGCAGCATCCCCGCCAATGCCGTCGAGTTCTACGAGCGCTACCTGATCGAG
CGGAAGTTCTACCTGACCGGCCTGTCCAACGAGATCAAGAAAGGCAACAGAGTGGATGTGCCCTTCATCC
GGCGGGACCAGAACAAGTGGAAAACACCCGCCATGAAGACCCTGGGCAGAATCTACAGCGAGGATCTGCC
CGTGGAACTGCCCAGACAGATGTTCGACAATGAGATCAAGTCCCACCTGAAGTCCCTGCCACAGATGGAA
GGCATCGACTTCAACAATGCCAACGTGACCTATCTGATCGCCGAGTACATGAAGAGAGTGCTGGACGACG
ACTTCCAGACCTTCTACCAGTGGAACCGCAACTACCGGTACATGGACATGCTTAAGGGCGAGTACGACAG
AAAGGGCTCCCTGCAGCACTGCTTCACCAGCGTGGAAGAGAGAGAAGGCCTCTGGAAAGAGCGGGCCTCC
AGAACAGAGCGGTACAGAAAGCAGGCCAGCAACAAGATCCGCAGCAACCGGCAGATGAGAAACGCCAGCA
GCGAAGAGATCGAGACAATCCTGGATAAGCGGCTGAGCAACAGCCGGAACGAGTACCAGAAAAGCGAGAA
AGTGATCCGGCGCTACAGAGTGCAGGATGCCCTGCTGTTTCTGCTGGCCAAAAAGACCCTGACCGAACTG
GCCGATTTCGACGGCGAGAGGTTCAAACTGAAAGAAATCATGCCCGACGCCGAGAAGGGAATCCTGAGCG
AGATCATGCCCATGAGCTTCACCTTCGAGAAAGGCGGCAAGAAGTACACCATCACCAGCGAGGGCATGAA
GCTGAAGAACTACGGCGACTTCTTTGTGCTGGCTAGCGACAAGAGGATCGGCAACCTGCTGGAACTCGTG
GGCAGCGACATCGTGTCCAAAGAGGATATCATGGAAGAGTTCAACAAATACGACCAGTGCAGGCCCGAGA
TCAGCTCCATCGTGTTCAACCTGGAAAAGTGGGCCTTCGACACATACCCCGAGCTGTCTGCCAGAGTGGA
CCGGGAAGAGAAGGTGGACTTCAAGAGCATCCTGAAAATCCTGCTGAACAACAAGAACATCAACAAAGAG
CAGAGCGACATCCTGCGGAAGATCCGGAACGCCTTCGATGCCAACAATTACCCCGACAAAGGCGTGGTGG
AAATCAAGGCCCTGCCTGAGATCGCCATGAGCATCAAGAAGGCCTTTGGGGAGTACGCCATCATGAAGGA
GGGAGCTCTAGAGGCGCTACCGGTCGCCACCATGGTGAGCAAGGGCGAGGAGCTGTTCACCGGGGTGGTG
CCCATCCTGGTCGAGCTGGACGGCGACGTAAACGGCCACAAGTTCAGCGTGTCCGGCGAGGGCGAGGGCG
ATGCCACCTACGGCAAGCTGACCCTGAAGTTCATCTGCACCACCGGCAAGCTGCCCGTGCCCTGGCCCAC
CCTCGTGACCACCCTGACCTACGGCGTGCAGTGCTTCAGCCGCTACCCCGACCACATGAAGCAGCACGAC
TTCTTCAAGTCCGCCATGCCCGAAGGCTACGTCCAGGAGCGCACCATCTTCTTCAAGGACGACGGCAACT
ACAAGACCCGCGCCGAGGTGAAGTTCGAGGGCGACACCCTGGTGAACCGCATCGAGCTGAAGGGCATCGA
CTTCAAGGAGGACGGCAACATCCTGGGGCACAAGCTGGAGTACAACTACAACAGCCACAACGTCTATATC
ATGGCCGACAAGCAGAAGAACGGCATCAAGGTGAACTTCAAGATCCGCCACAACATCGAGGACGGCAGCG
TGCAGCTCGCCGACCACTACCAGCAGAACACCCCCATCGGCGACGGCCCCGTGCTGCTGCCCGACAACCA
CTACCTGAGCACCCAGTCCGCCCTGAGCAAAGACCCCAACGAGAAGCGCGATCACATGGTCCTGCTGGAG
TTCGTGACCGCCGCCGGGATCACTCTCGGCATGGACGAGCTGTACAAGTCGAATTCTAAGCCAGGATTCC
ATATGAAGCGACCTGCCGCCACAAAGAAGGCTGGACAGGCTAAGAAGAAGAAACAACGCGTGCAGCTAAG
CGACTACAAAGACCATGACGGTGATTATAAAGATCATGACATCGATTACAAGGATGACGATGACAAGTAA
GGATCCCTCCCCCCCCCCTAACGTTACTGGCCGAAGCCGCTTGGAATAAGGCCGGTGTGCGTTTGTCTAT
ATGTTATTTTCCACCATATTGCCGTCTTTTGGCAATGTGAGGGCCCGGAAACCTGGCCCTGTCTTCTTGA
CGAGCATTCCTAGGGGTCTTTCCCCTCTCGCCAAAGGAATGCAAGGTCTGTTGAATGTCGTGAAGGAAGC
AGTTCCTCTGGAAGCTTCTTGAAGACAAACAACGTCTGTAGCGACCCTTTGCAGGCAGCGGAACCCCCCA
CCTGGCGACAGGTGCCTCTGCGGCCAAAAGCCACGTGTATAAGATACACCTGCAAAGGCGGCACAACCCC
AGTGCCACGTTGTGAGTTGGATAGTTGTGGAAAGAGTCAAATGGCTCTCCTCAAGCGTATTCAACAAGGG
GCTGAAGGATGCCCAGAAGGTACCCCATTGTATGGGATCTGATCTGGGGCCTCGGTGCACATGCTTTACA
TGTGTTTAGTCGAGGTTAAAAAAACGTCTAGGCCCCCCGAACCACGGGGACGTGGTTTTCCTTTGAAAAA
CACGATGATAAGGATCCACCGGAGCTTACCATGACCGAGTACAAGCCCACGGTGCGCCTCGCCACCCGCG
ACGACGTCCCCAGGGCCGTACGCACCCTCGCCGCCGCGTTCGCCGACTACCCCGCCACGCGCCACACCGT
CGATCCGGACCGCCACATCGAGCGGGTCACCGAGCTGCAAGAACTCTTCCTCACGCGCGTCGGGCTCGAC
ATCGGCAAGGTGTGGGTCGCGGACGACGGCGCCGCGGTGGCGGTCTGGACCACGCCGGAGAGCGTCGAAG
CGGGGGCGGTGTTCGCCGAGATCGGCCCGCGCATGGCCGAGTTGAGCGGTTCCCGGCTGGCCGCGCAGCA
ACAGATGGAAGGCCTCCTGGCGCCGCACCGGCCCAAGGAGCCCGCGTGGTTCCTGGCCACCGTCGGCGTC
TCGCCCGACCACCAGGGCAAGGGTCTGGGCAGCGCCGTCGTGCTCCCCGGAGTGGAGGCGGCCGAGCGCG
CCGGGGTGCCCGCCTTCCTGGAGACCTCCGCGCCCCGCAACCTCCCCTTCTACGAGCGGCTCGGCTTCAC
CGTCACCGCCGACGTCGAGGTGCCCGAAGGACCGCGCACCTGGTGCATGACCCGCAAGCCCGGTGCCTGA
CGCCCATCGATAGATCCTAATCAACCTCTGGATTACAAAATTTGTGAAAGATTGACTGGTATTCTTAACT
ATGTTGCTCCTTTTACGCTATGTGGATACGCTGCTTTAATGCCTTTGTATCATGCTATTGCTTCCCGTAT
GGCTTTCATTTTCTCCTCCTTGTATAAATCCTGGTTGCTGTCTCTTTATGAGGAGTTGTGGCCCGTTGTC
AGGCAACGTGGCGTGGTGTGCACTGTGTTTGCTGACGCAACCCCCACTGGTTGGGGCATTGCCACCACCT
GTCAGCTCCTTTCCGGGACTTTCGCTTTCCCCCTCCCTATTGCCACGGCGGAACTCATCGCCGCCTGCCT
TGCCCGCTGCTGGACAGGGGCTCGGCTGTTGGGCACTGACAATTCCGTGGTGTTGTCGGGGAAATCATCG
TCCTTTCCTTGGCTGCTCGCCTGTGTTGCCACCTGGATTCTGCGCGGGACGTCCTTCTGCTACGTCCCTT
CGGCCCTCAATCCAGCGGACCTTCCTTCCCGCGGCCTGCTGCCGGCTCTGCGGCCTCTTCCGCGTCTTCG
CCTTCGCCCTCAGACGAGTCGGATCTCCCTTTGGGCCGCCTCCCCGCCTGAGATCCTTTAAGACCAATGA
CTTACAAGGCAGCTGTAGATCTTAGCCACTTTTTAAAAGAAAAGGGGGGACTGGAAGGGCTAATTCACTC
CCAACGAAGACAAGATCTGCTTTTTGCTTGTACTGGGTCTCTCTGGTTAGACCAGATCTGAGCCTGGGAG
CTCTCTGGCTAACTAGGGAACCCACTGCTTAAGCCTCAATAAAGCTTGCCTTGAGTGCTTCAAGTAGTGT
GTGCCCGTCTGTTGTGTGACTCTGGTAACTAGAGATCCCTCAGACCCTTTTAGTCAGTGTGGAAAATCTC
TAGCAGTAGTAGTTCATGTCATCTTATTATTCAGTATTTATAACTTGCAAAGAAATGAATATCAGAGAGT
GAGAGGCCCGGGTTAATTAAGGAAAGGGCTAGATCATTCTTGAAGACGAAAGGGCCTCGTGATACGCCTA
TTTTTATAGGTTAATGTCATGATAATAATGGTTTCTTAGACGTCAGGTGGCACTTTTCGGGGAAATGTGC
GCGGAACCCCTATTTGTTTATTTTTCTAAATACATTCAAATATGTATCCGCTCATGAGACAATAACCCTG
ATAAATGCTTCAATAATATTGAAAAAGGAAGAGTATGAGTATTCAACATTTCCGTGTCGCCCTTATTCCC
TTTTTTGCGGCATTTTGCCTTCCTGTTTTTGCTCACCCAGAAACGCTGGTGAAAGTAAAAGATGCTGAAG
ATCAGTTGGGTGCACGAGTGGGTTACATCGAACTGGATCTCAACAGCGGTAAGATCCTTGAGAGTTTTCG
CCCCGAAGAACGTTTTCCAATGATGAGCACTTTTAAAGTTCTGCTATGTGGCGCGGTATTATCCCGTGTT
GACGCCGGGCAAGAGCAACTCGGTCGCCGCATACACTATTCTCAGAATGACTTGGTTGAGTACTCACCAG
TCACAGAAAAGCATCTTACGGATGGCATGACAGTAAGAGAATTATGCAGTGCTGCCATAACCATGAGTGA
TAACACTGCGGCCAACTTACTTCTGACAACGATCGGAGGACCGAAGGAGCTAACCGCTTTTTTGCACAAC
ATGGGGGATCATGTAACTCGCCTTGATCGTTGGGAACCGGAGCTGAATGAAGCCATACCAAACGACGAGC
GTGACACCACGATGCCTGTAGCAATGGCAACAACGTTGCGCAAACTATTAACTGGCGAACTACTTACTCT
AGCTTCCCGGCAACAATTAATAGACTGGATGGAGGCGGATAAAGTTGCAGGACCACTTCTGCGCTCGGCC
CTTCCGGCTGGCTGGTTTATTGCTGATAAATCTGGAGCCGGTGAGCGTGGGTCTCGCGGTATCATTGCAG
CACTGGGGCCAGATGGTAAGCCCTCCCGTATCGTAGTTATCTACACGACGGGGAGTCAGGCAACTATGGA
TGAACGAAATAGACAGATCGCTGAGATAGGTGCCTCACTGATTAAGCATTGGTAACTGTCAGACCAAGTT
TACTCATATATACTTTAGATTGATTTAAAACTTCATTTTTAATTTAAAAGGATCTAGGTGAAGATCCTTT
TTGATAATCTCATGACCAAAATCCCTTAACGTGAGTTTTCGTTCCACTGAGCGTCAGACCCCGTAGAAAA
GATCAAAGGATCTTCTTGAGATCCTTTTTTTCTGCGCGTAATCTGCTGCTTGCAAACAAAAAAACCACCG
CTACCAGCGGTGGTTTGTTTGCCGGATCAAGAGCTACCAACTCTTTTTCCGAAGGTAACTGGCTTCAGCA
GAGCGCAGATACCAAATACTGTTCTTCTAGTGTAGCCGTAGTTAGGCCACCACTTCAAGAACTCTGTAGC
ACCGCCTACATACCTCGCTCTGCTAATCCTGTTACCAGTGGCTGCTGCCAGTGGCGATAAGTCGTGTCTT
ACCGGGTTGGACTCAAGACGATAGTTACCGGATAAGGCGCAGCGGTCGGGCTGAACGGGGGGTTCGTGCA
CACAGCCCAGCTTGGAGCGAACGACCTACACCGAACTGAGATACCTACAGCGTGAGCTATGAGAAAGCGC
CACGCTTCCCGAAGGGAGAAAGGCGGACAGGTATCCGGTAAGCGGCAGGGTCGGAACAGGAGAGCGCACG
AGGGAGCTTCCAGGGGGAAACGCCTGGTATCTTTATAGTCCTGTCGGGTTTCGCCACCTCTGACTTGAGC
GTCGATTTTTGTGATGCTCGTCAGGGGGGCGGAGCCTATGGAAAAACGCCAGCAACGCGGCCTTTTTACG
GTTCCTGGCCTTTTGCTGGCCTTTTGCTCACATGTTCTTTCCTGCGTTATCCCCTGATTCTGTGGATAAC
CGTATTACCGCCTTTGAGTGAGCTGATACCGCTCGCCGCAGCCGAACGACCGAGCGCAGCGAGTCAGTGA
GCGAGGAAGCGGAAGAGCGCCCAATACGCAAACCGCCTCTCCCCGCGCGTTGGCCGATTCATTAATGCAG
CAAGCTCATGGCTGACTAATTTTTTTTATTTATGCAGAGGCCGAGGCCGCCTCGGCCTCTGAGCTATTCC
AGAAGTAGTGAGGAGGCTTTTTTGGAGGCCTAGGCTTTTGCAAAAAGCTCCCCGTGGCACGACAGGTTTC
CCGACTGGAAAGCGGGCAGTGAGCGCAACGCAATTAATGTGAGTTAGCTCACTCATTAGGCACCCCAGGC
TTTACACTTTATGCTTCCGGCTCGTATGTTGTGTGGAATTGTGAGCGGATAACAATTTCACACAGGAAAC
AGCTATGACATGATTACGAATTTCACAAATAAAGCATTTTTTTCACTGCATTCTAGTTGTGGTTTGTCCA
AACTCATCAATGTATCTTATCATGTCTGGATCAACTGGATAACTCAAGCTAACCAAAATCATCCCAAACT
TCCCACCCCATACCCTATTACCACTGCCAATTACCTGTGGTTTCATTTACTCTAAACCTGTGATTCCTCT
GAATTATTTTCATTTTAAAGAAATTGTATTTGTTAAATATGTACTACAAACTTAGTAGT
Features (pLannotate 1.2.2; 25 found; start..end, strand, type, name):
    377..634     +  LTR            5' LTR (truncated): truncated 5' long terminal repeat (LTR) from HIV-1
    681..806     +  misc_feature   HIV-1 Ψ: packaging signal of human immunodeficiency virus type 1
    790..1128    +  CDS            HIV-1 gag (fragment): gag protein from human immunodeficiency virus 1; gag
   1303..1536    +  misc_feature   RRE: The Rev response element (RRE) of HIV-1 allows for Rev-dependent mRNA export from the nucleus to the cytoplasm.
   1913..2013    +  CDS            Rev (fragment): human immunodeficiency virus 1 (HIV-1) Rev protein; rev; enhances nuclear export of unspliced and incompletely spliced viral mRNAs
   2058..2175    +  misc_feature   cPPT/CTS: central polypurine tract and central termination sequence of HIV-1
   2223..3401    +  promoter       EF-1α promoter: strong constitutive promoter for human elongation factor EF-1α
   6752..7468    +  CDS            EGFP: EGFP is a basic (constitutively fluorescent) green fluorescent protein published in 1996, derived from Aequorea victoria. It is reported to be a rapidly-maturing weak dimer with moderate acid sensitivity.
   7562..7627    +  CDS            3xFLAG: three tandem FLAG® epitope tags, followed by an enterokinase cleavage site
   7739..8201    +  misc_feature   IRES: internal ribosome entry site (IRES) of the encephalomyocarditis virus (EMCV)
   8221..8820    +  CDS            PuroR: puromycin N-acetyltransferase; pac from Streptomyces alboniger; confers resistance to puromycin
   8839..9427    +  misc_feature   WPRE: woodchuck hepatitis virus posttranscriptional regulatory element
   9435..9500    +  CDS            nef (fragment): NEF_HV1Z2 - Experimental evidence at protein level: Swiss-Prot protein existence level 1. Extracellular Nef protein targets CD4(+) T-lymphocytes for apoptosis by interacting with CXCR4 surface receptors. From Human immunodeficiency virus type 1 group M subtype D (isolate Z2/CDC-Z34) (HIV-1).
   9502..9735    +  LTR            3' LTR (ΔU3): self-inactivating 3' long terminal repeat (LTR) from HIV-1
   9940..10044   +  promoter       AmpR promoter: bla
  10045..10905   +  CDS            AmpR: β-lactamase; bla; confers resistance to ampicillin, carbenicillin, and related antibiotics
  11076..11664   +  rep_origin     ori: high-copy-number ColE1/pMB1/pBR322/pUC origin of replication
  11847..11901   +  CDS            lacI (fragment): lac repressor; lacI; The lac repressor binds to the lac operator to inhibit transcription in E. coli. This inhibition can be relieved by adding lactose or isopropyl-β-D-thiogalactopyranoside (IPTG).
  11907..12000   +  rep_origin     SV40 ori (fragment): SV40 origin of replication
  12025..12062   +  CDS            lacI (fragment): lac repressor; lacI; The lac repressor binds to the lac operator to inhibit transcription in E. coli. This inhibition can be relieved by adding lactose or isopropyl-β-D-thiogalactopyranoside (IPTG).
  12075..12096   +  protein_bind   CAP binding site: CAP binding activates transcription in the presence of cAMP. E. coli catabolite activator protein
  12111..12141   +  promoter       lac promoter: promoter for the E. coli lac operon
  12145..12167   +  protein_bind   lac operator (fragment): The lac repressor binds to the lac operator to inhibit transcription in E. coli. This inhibition can be relieved by adding lactose or isopropyl-β-D-thiogalactopyranoside (IPTG). lac repressor encoded by lacI
  12199..12282   +  polyA_signal   SV40 poly(A) signal (fragment): SV40 polyadenylation signal
  12449..329     +  CDS            nef (fragment) (across the origin): NEF_HV1BR - Experimental evidence at protein level: Swiss-Prot protein existence level 1. Extracellular Nef protein targets CD4(+) T-lymphocytes for apoptosis by interacting with CXCR4 surface receptors (PubMed:14990729). From Human immunodeficiency virus type 1 group M subtype B (isolate BRU/LAI) (HIV-1).
