[The description below was written by a language model from this plasmid's Addgene catalogue record and pLannotate feature annotations shown in this document.]
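Description:
pHAGE-IRES-puro-NLS-dPspCas13b-EGFP-NLS-3xFlag is an HIV-1-derived lentiviral and mammalian expression plasmid of about 12.4 kb, built on the pHAGE-EF1a-IRES-puro backbone and intended for overexpression in human cells. It is maintained in E. coli through a high-copy ColE1/pUC-type origin and selected with ampicillin via β-lactamase. The depositor notes that the plasmid is prone to recombination, a common issue for constructs carrying repeated LTR sequences. The viral framework comprises a truncated 5' LTR, the Ψ packaging signal with an adjoining gag fragment, the Rev response element, the cPPT/CTS element and a self-inactivating ΔU3 3' LTR, so the region between the LTRs can be packaged into particles and integrated without reconstituting an active viral promoter.

The payload is driven by the constitutive human EF-1α promoter. It encodes catalytically dead Cas13b from Prevotella sp. P5-125, carrying the H133A and H1058A substitutions, fused to EGFP and, according to the construct name, flanked by nuclear localisation signals. The feature table does not annotate the Cas13b coding region or the NLSs, but the unannotated gap between the promoter and EGFP is consistent with its position. A 3xFLAG tag lies downstream of EGFP, matching the plasmid name, whereas the catalogue field lists the flag tag as N-terminal. An EMCV IRES then allows translation of puromycin N-acetyltransferase from the same transcript, linking drug selection to fusion expression, and a WPRE enhances transcript expression. The associated publication concerns dynamic RNA imaging in living cells with CRISPR-Cas13 systems, so this fluorescent protein, which should bind but not cleave RNA, presumably serves as a guide-RNA-directed RNA label; no guide RNA cassette is annotated here.
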