Addgene plasmid #132397: pHAGE-IRES-puro-NLS-dPspCas13b-EGFP-NLS-3xFlag
Purpose: overexpression in human cells
Depositing lab: Ling-Ling Chen. Depositing organization: CAS Center for Excellence in Molecular Plant Sciences ("CEMPS"). Publication: Dynamic Imaging of RNA in Living Cells by CRISPR-Cas13 Systems. Yang LZ, Wang Y, Li SQ, Yao RW, Luan PF, Wu H, Carmichael GG, Chen LL. Mol Cell. 2019 Dec 19;76(6):981-997.e7. doi: 10.1016/j.molcel.2019.10.024. Epub 2019 Nov 19. PubMed 31757757.
Backbone
  Vector backbone: pHAGE-EF1a-IRES-puro
  Vector type: Mammalian Expression, Lentiviral
Growth in bacteria
  Bacterial resistance: Ampicillin, 100 μg/mL
  Growth temperature: 37°C
  Growth strain: NEB Stable
  Copy number: High Copy
Gene/Insert
  Gene/Insert name: dPspCas13b
  Species: Prevotella sp. P5-125
  Mutation: H133A; H1058A
  Tag / fusion protein: flag (N terminal on insert)
  Cloning method: Ligation Independent Cloning
  Sequencing primers: 5′ unknown
Terms and licenses: Academic/Nonprofit Terms; Industry Terms: Not Available to Industry
Depositor comments: Plasmid is prone to recombination. Test multiple colonies to ensure the full plasmid is isolated.
How to cite: pHAGE-IRES-puro-NLS-dPspCas13b-EGFP-NLS-3xFlag was a gift from Ling-Ling Chen (Addgene plasmid # 132397 ; http://n2t.net/addgene:132397 ; RRID:Addgene_132397)
